>Addgene plasmid #160570 | pUPD2 sgRNA:scaffold tetraloop MS2 aptamer SAM (GB1436) | depositor full sequence | sequence record 310931 | Full Sequence
GTTTGTTTTAGAGCTAGGCCAACATGAGGATCACCCATGTCTGCACGGCCTAGCAAGTTAAAATAAGGCT
AGTCCGTTATCAACTTGGCCAACATGAGGATCACCCATGTCTGCACGGCCAAGTGGCACCGAGTCGGTGC
TTTTTTTCGCTTGAGACCACTCATCGCGACTAGTAGCGGCCGCTGCAGTCCGGCAAAAAAGGGCAAGGTG
TCACCACCCTGCCCTTTTTCTTTAAAACCGAAAAGATTACTTCGCGTTATGCAGGCTTCCTCGCTCACTG
ACTCGCTGCGCTCGGTCGTTCGGCTGCGGCGAGCGGTATCAGCTCACTCAAAGGCGGTAATACGGTTATC
CACAGAATCAGGGGATAACGCAGGAAAGAACATGTGAGCAAAAGGCCAGCAAAAGGCCAGGAACCGTAAA
AAGGCCGCGTTGCTGGCGTTTTTCCACAGGCTCCGCCCCCCTGACGAGCATCACAAAAATCGACGCTCAA
GTCAGAGGTGGCGAAACCCGACAGGACTATAAAGATACCAGGCGTTTCCCCCTGGAAGCTCCCTCGTGCG
CTCTCCTGTTCCGACCCTGCCGCTTACCGGATACCTGTCCGCCTTTCTCCCTTCGGGAAGCGTGGCGCTT
TCTCATAGCTCACGCTGTAGGTATCTCAGTTCGGTGTAGGTCGTTCGCTCCAAGCTGGGCTGTGTGCACG
AACCCCCCGTTCAGCCCGACCGCTGCGCCTTATCCGGTAACTATCGTCTTGAGTCCAACCCGGTAAGACA
CGACTTATCGCCACTGGCAGCAGCCACTGGTAACAGGATTAGCAGAGCGAGGTATGTAGGCGGTGCTACA
GAGTTCTTGAAGTGGTGGCCTAACTACGGCTACACTAGAAGAACAGTATTTGGTATCTGCGCTCTGCTGA
AGCCAGTTACCTTCGGAAAAAGAGTTGGTAGCTCTTGATCCGGCAAACAAACCACCGCTGGTAGCGGTGG
TTTTTTTGTTTGCAAGCAGCAGATTACGCGCAGAAAAAAAGGATCTCAAGAAGATCCTTTGATCTTTTCT
ACGGGGTCTGACGCTCAGTGGAACGAAAACTCACGTTAAGGGATTTTGGTCATGAGATTATCAAAAAGGA
TCTTCACCTAGATCCTTTTAAATTAAAAATGAAGTTTTAAATCAATCTAAAGTATATATGAGTAAACTTG
GTCTGACAGCTCGAGGCTTGGATTCTCACCAATAAAAAACGCCCGGCGGCAACCGAGCGTTCTGAACAAA
TCCAGATGGAGTTCTGAGGTCATTACTGGATCTATCAACAGGAGTCCAAGCGAGCTCGATATCAAATTAC
GCCCCGCCCTGCCACTCGTCGCAGTACTGTTGTAATTCATTAAGCATTCTGCCGACATGGAAGCCATCAC
AAACGGCATGATGAACCTGAATCGCCAGCGGCATCAGCACCTTGTCGCCTTGCGTATAATATTTGCCCAT
GGTGAAAACGGGGGCGAAGAAGTTGTCCATATTGGCCACGTTTAAATCAAAACTGGTGAAACTCACCCAG
GGATTGGCTGATACGAAAAACATATTCTCAATAAACCCTTTAGGGAAATAGGCCAGGTTTTCACCGTAAC
ACGCCACATCTTGCGAATATATGTGTAGAAACTGCCGGAAATCGTCGTGGTATTCACTCCAGAGTGATGA
AAACGTTTCAGTTTGCTCATGGAAAACGGTGTAACAAGGGTGAACACTATCCCATATCACCAGCTCACCG
TCTTTCATTGCCATACGAAATTCCGGATGAGCATTCATCAGGCGGGCAAGAATGTGAATAAAGGCCGGAT
AAAACTTGTGCTTATTTTTCTTTACGGTCTTTAAAAAGGCCGTAATATCCAGCTGAACGGTCTGGTTATA
GGTACATTGAGCAACTGACTGAAATGCCTCAAAATGTTCTTTACGATGCCATTGGGATATATCAACGGTG
GTATATCCAGTGATTTTTTTCTCCATTTTAGCTTCCTTAGCTCCTGAAAATCTCGATAACTCAAAAAATA
CGCCCGGTAGTGATCTTATTTCATTATGGTGAAAGTTGGAACCTCTTACGTGCCCGATCAACTCGAGTGC
CACCTGACGTCTAAGAAACCATTATTATCATGACATTAACCTATAAAAATAGGCGTATCACGAGGCAGAA
TTTCAGATAAAAAAAATCCTTAGCTTTCGCTAAGGATGATTTCTGGAATTCGCGGCCGCTTCTAGAGCGA
TGAGTGGTCTCG
Features (pLannotate 1.2.2; 12 found; start..end, strand, type, name):
     22..40      +  misc_RNA       MS2 stem loop: stem loop that binds the bacteriophage MS2 coat protein
     51..87      +  misc_RNA       gRNA scaffold (fragment): guide RNA scaffold for the Streptococcus pyogenes CRISPR/Cas9 system
     92..110     +  misc_RNA       MS2 stem loop: stem loop that binds the bacteriophage MS2 coat protein
    121..140     +  misc_RNA       gRNA scaffold (fragment): guide RNA scaffold for the Streptococcus pyogenes CRISPR/Cas9 system
    169..188     +  misc_feature   BioBrick suffix: universal suffix for all parts
    189..246     +  terminator     his operon terminator: This putative transcriptin terminator from the E. coli his operon has a 2-bp deletion introduced during synthesis. Its efficiency has not been determined.
    441..1029    -  rep_origin     ori: high-copy-number ColE1/pMB1/pBR322/pUC origin of replication
   1212..1306    -  terminator     lambda t0 terminator: transcription terminator from phage lambda
   1330..1986    -  CDS            cat: CAT_ECOLX - Experimental evidence at protein level: Swiss-Prot protein existence level 1. This enzyme is an effector of chloramphenicol resistance in bacteria. From Escherichia coli. This protein is used as a marker in many commonly used cloning vectors, such as pACYC184.
   1987..2084    -  promoter       cat promoter: promoter of the E. coli cat gene encoding chloramphenicol acetyltransferase
   2170..2213    -  terminator     bacterial terminator: putative bacterial transcription terminator
   2216..2237    +  misc_feature   BioBrick prefix: BioBrick prefix for parts that do not start with "ATG"
