>Addgene plasmid #160570 | pUPD2 sgRNA:scaffold tetraloop MS2 aptamer SAM (GB1436) | addgene full sequence | sequence record 319685 | Addgene NGS Result
GTTTTAGAGCTAGGCCAACATGAGGATCACCCATGTCTGCACGGCCTAGCAAGTTAAAATAAGGCTAGTC
CGTTATCAACTTGGCCAACATGAGGATCACCCATGTCTGCACGGCCAAGTGGCACCGAGTCGGTGCTTTT
TTTCGCTTGAGACCACTCATCGCGACTAGTAGCGGCCGCTGCAGTCCGGCAAAAAAGGGCAAGGTGTCAC
CACCCTGCCCTTTTTCTTTAAAACCGAAAAGATTACTTCGCGTTATGCAGGCTTCCTCGCTCACTGACTC
GCTGCGCTCGGTCGTTCGGCTGCGGCGAGCGGTATCAGCTCACTCAAAGGCGGTAATACGGTTATCCACA
GAATCAGGGGATAACGCAGGAAAGAACATGTGAGCAAAAGGCCAGCAAAAGGCCAGGAACCGTAAAAAGG
CCGCGTTGCTGGCGTTTTTCCACAGGCTCCGCCCCCCTGACGAGCATCACAAAAATCGACGCTCAAGTCA
GAGGTGGCGAAACCCGACAGGACTATAAAGATACCAGGCGTTTCCCCCTGGAAGCTCCCTCGTGCGCTCT
CCTGTTCCGACCCTGCCGCTTACCGGATACCTGTCCGCCTTTCTCCCTTCGGGAAGCGTGGCGCTTTCTC
ATAGCTCACGCTGTAGGTATCTCAGTTCGGTGTAGGTCGTTCGCTCCAAGCTGGGCTGTGTGCACGAACC
CCCCGTTCAGCCCGACCGCTGCGCCTTATCCGGTAACTATCGTCTTGAGTCCAACCCGGTAAGACACGAC
TTATCGCCACTGGCAGCAGCCACTGGTAACAGGATTAGCAGAGCGAGGTATGTAGGCGGTGCTACAGAGT
TCTTGAAGTGGTGGCCTAACTACGGCTACACTAGAAGAACAGTATTTGGTATCTGCGCTCTGCTGAAGCC
AGTTACCTTCGGAAAAAGAGTTGGTAGCTCTTGATCCGGCAAACAAACCACCGCTGGTAGCGGTGGTTTT
TTTGTTTGCAAGCAGCAGATTACGCGCAGAAAAAAAGGATCTCAAGAAGATCCTTTGATCTTTTCTACGG
GGTCTGACGCTCAGTGGAACGAAAACTCACGTTAAGGGATTTTGGTCATGAGATTATCAAAAAGGATCTT
CACCTAGATCCTTTTAAATTAAAAATGAAGTTTTAAATCAATCTAAAGTATATATGAGTAAACTTGGTCT
GACAGCTCGAGGCTTGGATTCTCACCAATAAAAAACGCCCGGCGGCAACCGAGCGTTCTGAACAAATCCA
GATGGAGTTCTGAGGTCATTACTGGATCTATCAACAGGAGTCCAAGCGAGCTCGATATCAAATTACGCCC
CGCCCTGCCACTCGTCGCAGTACTGTTGTAATTCATTAAGCATTCTGCCGACATGGAAGCCATCACAAAC
GGCATGATGAACCTGAATCGCCAGCGGCATCAGCACCTTGTCGCCTTGCGTATAATATTTGCCCATGGTG
AAAACGGGGGCGAAGAAGTTGTCCATATTGGCCACGTTTAAATCAAAACTGGTGAAACTCACCCAGGGAT
TGGCTGATACGAAAAACATATTCTCAATAAACCCTTTAGGGAAATAGGCCAGGTTTTCACCGTAACACGC
CACATCTTGCGAATATATGTGTAGAAACTGCCGGAAATCGTCGTGGTATTCACTCCAGAGTGATGAAAAC
GTTTCAGTTTGCTCATGGAAAACGGTGTAACAAGGGTGAACACTATCCCATATCACCAGCTCACCGTCTT
TCATTGCCATACGAAATTCCGGATGAGCATTCATCAGGCGGGCAAGAATGTGAATAAAGGCCGGATAAAA
CTTGTGCTTATTTTTCTTTACGGTCTTTAAAAAGGCCGTAATATCCAGCTGAACGGTCTGGTTATAGGTA
CATTGAGCAACTGACTGAAATGCCTCAAAATGTTCTTTACGATGCCATTGGGATATATCAACGGTGGTAT
ATCCAGTGATTTTTTTCTCCATTTTAGCTTCCTTAGCTCCTGAAAATCTCGATAACTCAAAAAATACGCC
CGGTAGTGATCTTATTTCATTATGGTGAAAGTTGGAACCTCTTACGTGCCCGATCAACTCGAGTGCCACC
TGACGTCTAAGAAACCATTATTATCATGACATTAACCTATAAAAATAGGCGTATCACGAGGCAGAATTTC
AGATAAAAAAAATCCTTAGCTTTCGCTAAGGATGATTTCTGGAATTCGCGGCCGCTTCTAGAGCGATGAG
TGGTCTCG
Features (pLannotate 1.2.2; 12 found; start..end, strand, type, name):
     18..36      +  misc_RNA       MS2 stem loop: stem loop that binds the bacteriophage MS2 coat protein
     47..83      +  misc_RNA       gRNA scaffold (fragment): guide RNA scaffold for the Streptococcus pyogenes CRISPR/Cas9 system
     88..106     +  misc_RNA       MS2 stem loop: stem loop that binds the bacteriophage MS2 coat protein
    117..136     +  misc_RNA       gRNA scaffold (fragment): guide RNA scaffold for the Streptococcus pyogenes CRISPR/Cas9 system
    165..184     +  misc_feature   BioBrick suffix: universal suffix for all parts
    185..242     +  terminator     his operon terminator: This putative transcriptin terminator from the E. coli his operon has a 2-bp deletion introduced during synthesis. Its efficiency has not been determined.
    437..1025    -  rep_origin     ori: high-copy-number ColE1/pMB1/pBR322/pUC origin of replication
   1208..1302    -  terminator     lambda t0 terminator: transcription terminator from phage lambda
   1326..1982    -  CDS            cat: CAT_ECOLX - Experimental evidence at protein level: Swiss-Prot protein existence level 1. This enzyme is an effector of chloramphenicol resistance in bacteria. From Escherichia coli. This protein is used as a marker in many commonly used cloning vectors, such as pACYC184.
   1983..2080    -  promoter       cat promoter: promoter of the E. coli cat gene encoding chloramphenicol acetyltransferase
   2166..2209    -  terminator     bacterial terminator: putative bacterial transcription terminator
   2212..2233    +  misc_feature   BioBrick prefix: BioBrick prefix for parts that do not start with "ATG"
