[The description below was written by a language model from this plasmid's Addgene catalogue record and pLannotate feature annotations shown in this document.]
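Description:
pUPD2 sgRNA:scaffold tetraloop MS2 aptamer SAM (GB1436) is a small (about 2.25 kb) GoldenBraid part-domestication plasmid that stores a modified Streptococcus pyogenes Cas9 guide RNA scaffold as a reusable cloning module. The backbone, pUPD2, is derived from the BioBrick assembly plasmid pSB1C3. It retains the BioBrick prefix and suffix flanking the cloning position, along with bacterial transcription terminators (his operon, lambda t0 and a further putative terminator) that insulate the insert region. It replicates in E. coli from a high-copy ColE1/pUC-type origin and is selected with chloramphenicol through a cat gene driven by its native promoter.

The 147 bp insert is an sgRNA scaffold carrying MS2 stem loops, the RNA hairpins bound by the bacteriophage MS2 coat protein. The catalogue describes the aptamer as placed in the scaffold tetraloop. Both feature tables, however, annotate two MS2 stem loops interleaved with scaffold fragments, which matches the SAM-style design named in the title, with a second aptamer further along the scaffold. Internal BsaI and BsmBI sites were removed. The part was cloned through BsmBI sites that were destroyed in the process, and it can be released with BsaI for GoldenBraid assembly.

The plasmid contains no promoter for the guide, no protospacer and no Cas9, so it is a building block rather than a functional expression unit. Once combined with a promoter and a targeting sequence, the aptamer-bearing scaffold lets a dCas9 complex recruit MS2 coat protein fusions to activation domains. The associated work used this approach for programmable transcriptional activation in plants. The depositor and sequencing-derived records differ by only four nucleotides in length and show identical annotations.
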