Addgene plasmid #160570: pUPD2 sgRNA:scaffold tetraloop MS2 aptamer SAM (GB1436)
Purpose: A version of scaffold sgRNA with the sequence of MS2 aptamer inside the tetraloop of the scaffold
Depositing lab: Diego Orzaez. Depositing organization: Agencia Estatal Consejo Superior de Investigaciones Científicas, M.P. Publication: Strong gene activation in plants with genome-wide specificity using a new orthogonal CRISPR/Cas9-based programmable transcriptional activator. Selma S, Bernabe-Orts JM, Vazquez-Vilar M, Diego-Martin B, Ajenjo M, Garcia-Carpintero V, Granell A, Orzaez D. Plant Biotechnol J. 2019 Sep;17(9):1703-1705. doi: 10.1111/pbi.13138. Epub 2019 May 23. PubMed 31034138.
Backbone
  Vector backbone: pUPD2
  Backbone manufacturer: self-made; derived from the BioBrick assembly plasmid pSB1C3
  Vector type: CRISPR
Growth in bacteria
  Bacterial resistance: Chloramphenicol, 25 μg/mL
  Growth temperature: 37°C
  Growth strain: DH5alpha
  Copy number: High Copy
Gene/Insert
  Gene/Insert name: sgRNA:scaffold tetraloop MS2 aptamer SAM
  Species: Unspecified
  Insert size (bp): 147
  Mutation: BsaI and BsmBI sites removed
  Cloning method: Restriction Enzyme; 5′ cloning site BsmBI (destroyed during cloning); 3′ cloning site BsmBI (destroyed during cloning)
  Sequencing primers: 5′ gctttcgctaaggatgatttctgg; 3′ cagggtggtgacaccttgcc
Terms and licenses: Academic/Nonprofit Terms; Industry Terms: Not Available to Industry
Depositor comments: Compatible with GoldenBraid; insert can be released with BsaI
How to cite: pUPD2 sgRNA:scaffold tetraloop MS2 aptamer SAM (GB1436) was a gift from Diego Orzaez (Addgene plasmid # 160570 ; http://n2t.net/addgene:160570 ; RRID:Addgene_160570)
